>Addgene plasmid #144724 | TFORF3248 | addgene full sequence | sequence record 404322 | Addgene NGS Result
TTAATGTAGTCTTATGCAATACTCTTGTAGTCTTGCAACATGGTAACGATGAGTTAGCAACATGCCTTAC
AAGGAGAGAAAAAGCACCGTGCATGCCGATTGGTGGAAGTAAGGTGGTACGATCGTGCCTTATTAGGAAG
GCAACAGACGGGTCTGACATGGATTGGACGAACCACTGAATTGCCGCATTGCAGAGATATTGTATTTAAG
TGCCTAGCTCGATACATAAACGGGTCTCTCTGGTTAGACCAGATCTGAGCCTGGGAGCTCTCTGGCTAAC
TAGGGAACCCACTGCTTAAGCCTCAATAAAGCTTGCCTTGAGTGCTTCAAGTAGTGTGTGCCCGTCTGTT
GTGTGACTCTGGTAACTAGAGATCCCTCAGACCCTTTTAGTCAGTGTGGAAAATCTCTAGCAGTGGCGCC
CGAACAGGGACTTGAAAGCGAAAGGGAAACCAGAGGAGCTCTCTCGACGCAGGACTCGGCTTGCTGAAGC
GCGCACGGCAAGAGGCGAGGGGCGGCGACTGGTGAGTACGCCAAAAATTTTGACTAGCGGAGGCTAGAAG
GAGAGAGATGGGTGCGAGAGCGTCAGTATTAAGCGGGGGAGAATTAGATCGCGATGGGAAAAAATTCGGT
TAAGGCCAGGGGGAAAGAAAAAATATAAATTAAAACATATAGTATGGGCAAGCAGGGAGCTAGAACGATT
CGCAGTTAATCCTGGCCTGTTAGAAACATCAGAAGGCTGTAGACAAATACTGGGACAGCTACAACCATCC
CTTCAGACAGGATCAGAAGAACTTAGATCATTATATAATACAGTAGCAACCCTCTATTGTGTGCATCAAA
GGATAGAGATAAAAGACACCAAGGAAGCTTTAGACAAGATAGAGGAAGAGCAAAACAAAAGTAAGACCAC
CGCACAGCAAGCGGCCGCTGATCTTCAGACCTGGAGGAGGAGATATGAGGGACAATTGGAGAAGTGAATT
ATATAAATATAAAGTAGTAAAAATTGAACCATTAGGAGTAGCACCCACCAAGGCAAAGAGAAGAGTGGTG
CAGAGAGAAAAAAGAGCAGTGGGAATAGGAGCTTTGTTCCTTGGGTTCTTGGGAGCAGCAGGAAGCACTA
TGGGCGCAGCGTCAATGACGCTGACGGTACAGGCCAGACAATTATTGTCTGGTATAGTGCAGCAGCAGAA
CAATTTGCTGAGGGCTATTGAGGCGCAACAGCATCTGTTGCAACTCACAGTCTGGGGCATCAAGCAGCTC
CAGGCAAGAATCCTGGCTGTGGAAAGATACCTAAAGGATCAACAGCTCCTGGGGATTTGGGGTTGCTCTG
GAAAACTCATTTGCACCACTGCTGTGCCTTGGAATGCTAGTTGGAGTAATAAATCTCTGGAACAGATTTG
GAATCACACGACCTGGATGGAGTGGGACAGAGAAATTAACAATTACACAAGCTTAATACACTCCTTAATT
GAAGAATCGCAAAACCAGCAAGAAAAGAATGAACAAGAATTATTGGAATTAGATAAATGGGCAAGTTTGT
GGAATTGGTTTAACATAACAAATTGGCTGTGGTATATAAAATTATTCATAATGATAGTAGGAGGCTTGGT
AGGTTTAAGAATAGTTTTTGCTGTACTTTCTATAGTGAATAGAGTTAGGCAGGGATATTCACCATTATCG
TTTCAGACCCACCTCCCAACCCCGAGGGGACCCATGCATTGCATCTCAATTAGTCAGCAACCAGGTGTGG
AAAGTCCCCAGGCTCCCCAGCAGGCAGAAGTATGCAAAGCATGCGTCTCAATTAGTCAGCAACCATAGTC
CCGCCCCTAACTCCGCCCATCCCGCCCCTAACTCCGCCCAGTTCCGCCCATTCTCCGCCCCATGGCTGAC
TAATTTTTTTTATTTATGCAGAGGCCGAGGCCGCCTCGGCCTCTGAGCTATTCCAGAAGTAGTGAGGAGG
CTTTTTTGGAGGCCTAGGCTTTTGCAAAAAGCTTTCTAGAGGTACCACCGGAGCTTACCATGACCGAGTA
CAAGCCCACGGTGCGCCTCGCCACCCGCGACGACGTCCCCAGGGCCGTACGCACCCTCGCCGCCGCGTTC
GCCGACTACCCCGCCACGCGCCACACCGTCGATCCGGACCGCCACATCGAGCGGGTCACCGAGCTGCAAG
AACTCTTCCTCACGCGCGTCGGGCTCGACATCGGCAAGGTGTGGGTCGCGGACGACGGCGCCGCCGTGGC
GGTCTGGACCACGCCGGAGAGCGTCGAAGCGGGGGCGGTGTTCGCCGAGATCGGCCCGCGCATGGCCGAG
TTGAGCGGTTCCCGGCTGGCCGCGCAGCAACAGATGGAAGGCCTCCTGGCGCCGCACCGGCCCAAGGAGC
CCGCGTGGTTCCTGGCCACCGTCGGCGTCTCGCCCGACCACCAGGGCAAGGGTCTGGGCAGCGCCGTCGT
GCTCCCCGGAGTGGAGGCGGCCGAGCGCGCCGGGGTGCCCGCCTTCCTGGAGACCTCCGCGCCCCGCAAC
CTCCCCTTCTACGAGCGGCTCGGCTTCACCGTCACCGCCGACGTCGAGGTGCCCGAAGGACCGCGCACCT
GGTGCATGACCCGCAAGCCCGGTGCCAGTTAACGAATTCTAGATCTTGAGACAAATGGCAGTATTCATCC
ACAATTTTAAAAGAAAAGGGGGGATTGGGGGGTACAGTGCAGGGGAAAGAATAGTAGACATAATAGCAAC
AGACATACAAACTAAAGAATTACAAAAACAAATTACAAAAATTCAAAATTTTCGGGTTTATTACAGGGAC
AGCAGAGATCCACTTTGGCGCCGGCTCGAGGCCTGCAGGTGCAAAGATGGATAAAGTTTTAAACAGAGAG
GAATCTTTGCAGCTAATGGACCTTCTAGGTCTTGAAAGGAGTGGGAATTGGCTCCGGTGCCCGTCAGTGG
GCAGAGCGCACATCGCCCACAGTCCCCGAGAAGTTGGGGGGAGGGGTCGGCAATTGAACCGGTGCCTAGA
GAAGGTGGCGCGGGGTAAACTGGGAAAGTGATGTCGTGTACTGGCTCCGCCTTTTTCCCGAGGGTGGGGG
AGAACCGTATATAAGTGCAGTAGTCGCCGTGAACGTTCTTTTTCGCAACGGGTTTGCCGCCAGAACACAG
GTAAGTGCCGTGTGTGGTTCCCGCGGGCCTGGCCTCTTTACGGGTTATGGCCCTTGCGTGCCTTGAATTA
CTTCCACCTGGCTGCAGTACGTGATTCTTGATCCCGAGCTTCGGGTTGGAAGTGGGTGGGAGAGTTCGAG
GCCTTGCGCTTAAGGAGCCCCTTCGCCTCGTGCTTGAGTTGAGGCCTGGCCTGGGCGCTGGGGCCGCCGC
GTGCGAATCTGGTGGCACCTTCGCGCCTGTCTCGCTGCTTTCGATAAGTCTCTAGCCATTTAAAATTTTT
GATGACCTGCTGCGACGCTTTTTTTCTGGCAAGATAGTCTTGTAAATGCGGGCCAAGATCTGCACACTGG
TATTTCGGTTTTTGGGGCCGCGGGCGGCGACGGGGCCCGTGCGTCCCAGCGCACATGTTCGGCGAGGCGG
GGCCTGCGAGCGCGGCCACCGAGAATCGGACGGGGGTAGTCTCAAGCTGGCCGGCCTGCTCTGGTGCCTG
GCCTCGCGCCGCCGTGTATCGCCCCGCCCTGGGCGGCAAGGCTGGCCCGGTCGGCACCAGTTGCGTGAGC
GGAAAGATGGCCGCTTCCCGGCCCTGCTGCAGGGAGCTCAAAATGGAGGACGCGGCGCTCGGGAGAGCGG
GCGGGTGAGTCACCCACACAAAGGAAAAGGGCCTTTCCGTCCTCAGCCGTCGCTTCATGTGACTCCACGG
AGTACCGGGCGCCGTCCAGGCACCTCGATTAGTTCTCGAGCTTTTGGAGTACGTCGTCTTTAGGTTGGGG
GGAGGGGTTTTATGCGATGGAGTTTCCCCACACTGAGTGGGTGGAGACTGAAGTTAGGCCAGCTTGGCAC
TTGATGTAATTCTCCTTGGAATTTGCCCTTTTTGAGTTTGGATCTTGGTTCATTCTCAAGCCTCAGACAG
TGGTTCAAAGTTTTTTTCTTCCATTTCAGGTGTCGTGAGGCTAGCATCGATTGATCAACAAGTTTGTACA
AAAAAGTTGGCACCATGCAGGAGGTTGTGCTGTTGGATGAGAGTTCAGGACCACCAAGCCAGCTGCTTTG
GACCCGCCAGGATACCCAGCTCCCTCAGGAAAGCGCTCTATTACCTGCTCCATATCCTGCCTTCACTAAA
GATGGAAGCCAAGGAAACCTGCCGCAAGCAGATATCACACTAATGAGCCAGGCCCAAGAGTCAGTGACAT
TTGAGGATGTAGCTGTGAACTTCACTAACAGGGAGTGGCAGTGTCTGACCTACGCTCAAAGGCATCTCTA
TAAGGATGTGATGTTGGAAAATTATGGGAACATGGTATCACTTGGATTTCCATTTCCTAAACCTCCTTTA
ATCTCTCATCTGGAGCGAGAAGTAGACCCCTGTGTGCAGGATCCACAGGACAGGGAGTCCCTAAGCTGCT
CCTACCCAGTGTCAGCTGACAAGATGTGGCCTGAGAATGAAAAGGCAAGTTCACAACAAGAGATTTTTGA
AAATGGAGAAGCCTACTGGATGAAATTTAACAGTCTCCTAAAAGTTGATTCCCGGGATCCTAAGGTTAGA
GAAGTTTGTGTTCAGGATGTCAAATTAGAGAATCAATGGGAAACATCTATAAGGGAGAAACTGAGAGAAG
AGAAAGAAGGCTCTGAGGAAGTGACCTGCAAAAAAGGAAAGAACCAGAAAGTGCTTAGTAAAAACTTGAA
TCCAAACTCAAAACATAGTCAATGTAATAAAGTTCTTATAGCACAGAAACTCCATGAATGTGCCAGGTGT
GGCAAAAACTTCAGTTGGCACTCAGATCTAATTCTCCATGAGCAAATTCATTCTGGTGAGAAACCCCATG
TGTGTAATGAGTGTGGGAAAGCATTCAAGACCAGAAATCAGCTTTCTATGCACCGGATAATCCACACAGG
GGAGAAACCTTTTAATTGCACCCAGTGTGGGAAGGCTTTCAACAGTAGATCAGCTCTTTGCCGACATAAA
AAAACCCACAGTGGGGAGAAGCCTCACGAGTGCAGGGACTGTGGGAAGGCCTTCAAGACCAGGAACCGTC
TCTGTATGCATCAGCTTATCCACACCGGGGAGAAGCCTTACAAATGTAACTGCTGTGGGAAGGCCTTCCA
GTTTAAGCATTCCCTTACCATCCATGGCAGAATCCACACTGGGGAGAAGCCATATGAATGTGAGGAGTGC
GGGAAGGCCTTCAGTGGGAGTTCAGACCTCACCAAACACATAAGAATCCACACTGGGGAACGACCTTATG
AGTGCAGCAAGTGTGGAAGGGCCTTCAGTCGGAGCTCAGACCTAAGCAAACACAAACGAATCCATACTCG
GGAGAAACACTATGGGTGTCCCCAGTGTGGAAAAGACTTCAGCATCAAGGCAGAACTCACCAAACACAGA
AGGATCCACACTGAAGAGAAACGTTACAGGTGTGAGGAGTGTGGGAAAGCCTTTCGTCATAACTGTAAGC
GCAGGGCTCATGAACGAGAGCATACAGGGGAGAAGCCCTATCAATGCAGGGATTGTGGGAAAACCTTCCA
AGATAAGCACTGCCTTACCATCCATCAGAGAATCCACACTGGAGAGAAACCTTACAAATGTTTAGAGTGT
GGGAAAGCTTTCAGTGGGAAGTCAAACTTGACCAATCATCGAAGAATTCACACTGGAGAGAAGCCTCACA
AATGTGAGGTATGTGGAATGGCCTTCCATCATAGTTCAGTCCTGAGGCAGCACAAAAGAATCCACACTGG
TGAGAAGCCATACACCTGCAGTGAGTGTGGCACGTCCTTCCGTCAGGGCTCAGCTCTGATTGGACATAAG
CGAGTTCATACTGGGGAGAAACCTTATGAATGTGAGGAATGTGGAAAAGCTTTTAGAGTGAGCTCAAATC
TTACTGGACATAAGAAAAGAAAACATCAAGTATGGAGTACCCATGAACTTGATGGGAGTAGGAAATCCCT
CTCTCCAGTGACTGTTTCTCAGACCTCAGTAGTCAGTATTTTGACCAGTGCCTTGCCAACTTTCTTGTAC
AAAGTGGTTGATATCGGTAAGCCTATCCCTAACCCTCTCCTCGGTCTCGATTCTACGTAGTAATGAACTA
GTCCGTAACTTGAAAGTATTTCGATTTCTTGGCTTTATATATCTTGTGGAAAGGACGAGTATACAAACAC
CTTCACCACGGAACGCGTTAAGTCGACAATCAACCTCTGGATTACAAAATTTGTGAAAGATTGACTGGTA
TTCTTAACTATGTTGCTCCTTTTACGCTATGTGGATACGCTGCTTTAATGCCTTTGTATCATGCTATTGC
TTCCCGTATGGCTTTCATTTTCTCCTCCTTGTATAAATCCTGGTTGCTGTCTCTTTATGAGGAGTTGTGG
CCCGTTGTCAGGCAACGTGGCGTGGTGTGCACTGTGTTTGCTGACGCAACCCCCACTGGTTGGGGCATTG
CCACCACCTGTCAGCTCCTTTCCGGGACTTTCGCTTTCCCCCTCCCTATTGCCACGGCGGAACTCATCGC
CGCCTGCCTTGCCCGCTGCTGGACAGGGGCTCGGCTGTTGGGCACTGACAATTCCGTGGTGTTGTCGGGG
AAATCATCGTCCTTTCCTTGGCTGCTCGCCTGTGTTGCCACCTGGATTCTGCGCGGGACGTCCTTCTGCT
ACGTCCCTTCGGCCCTCAATCCAGCGGACCTTCCTTCCCGCGGCCTGCTGCCGGCTCTGCGGCCTCTTCC
GCGTCTTCGCCTTCGCCCTCAGACGAGTCGGATCTCCCTTTGGGCCGCCTCCCCGCGTCGACTTTAAGAC
CAATGACTTACAAGGCAGCTGTAGATCTTAGCCACTTTTTAAAAGAAAAGGGGGGACTGGAAGGGCTAAT
TCACTCCCAACGAAGACAAGATCTGCTTTTTGCTTGTACTGGGTCTCTCTGGTTAGACCAGATCTGAGCC
TGGGAGCTCTCTGGCTAACTAGGGAACCCACTGCTTAAGCCTCAATAAAGCTTGCCTTGAGTGCTTCAAG
TAGTGTGTGCCCGTCTGTTGTGTGACTCTGGTAACTAGAGATCCCTCAGACCCTTTTAGTCAGTGTGGAA
AATCTCTAGCAGTACGTATAGTAGTTCATGTCATCTTATTATTCAGTATTTATAACTTGCAAAGAAATGA
ATATCAGAGAGTGAGAGGAACTTGTTTATTGCAGCTTATAATGGTTACAAATAAAGCAATAGCATCACAA
ATTTCACAAATAAAGCATTTTTTTCACTGCATTCTAGTTGTGGTTTGTCCAAACTCATCAATGTATCTTA
TCATGTCTGGCTCTAGCTATCCCGCCCCTAACTCCGCCCATCCCGCCCCTAACTCCGCCCAGTTCCGCCC
ATTCTCCGCCCCATGGCTGACTAATTTTTTTTATTTATGCAGAGGCCGAGGCCGCCTCGGCCTCTGAGCT
ATTCCAGAAGTAGTGAGGAGGCTTTTTTGGAGGCCTAGGGACGTACCCAATTCGCCCTATAGTGAGTCGT
ATTACGCGCGCTCACTGGCCGTCGTTTTACAACGTCGTGACTGGGAAAACCCTGGCGTTACCCAACTTAA
TCGCCTTGCAGCACATCCCCCTTTCGCCAGCTGGCGTAATAGCGAAGAGGCCCGCACCGATCGCCCTTCC
CAACAGTTGCGCAGCCTGAATGGCGAATGGG
[124 nt withheld, positions 7802-7925]
C
[91 nt withheld, positions 7927-8017]
A
[49 nt withheld, positions 8019-8067]
CCTTTGACGTTGGAGTCCACGTTCTTT
[37 nt withheld, positions 8095-8131]
ACCCTATCTCGGTCTATTCTTTTGATTTATAAGGGATTTTGCCGATTTCGGCCTATTGGTTAAAAAATGA
GCTGATTTAACAAAAATTTAACGCGAATTTTAACAAAATATTAACGCTTACAATTTAGGTGGCACTTTTC
GGGGAAATGTGCGCGGAACCCCTATTTGTTTATTTTTCTAAATACATTCAAATATGTATCCGCTCATGAG
ACAATAACCCTGATAAATGCTTCAATAATATTGAAAAAGGAAGAGTATGAGTATTCAACATTTCCGTGTC
GCCCTTATTCCCTTTTTTGCGGCATTTTGCCTTCCTGTTTTTGCTCACCCAGAAACGCTGGTGAAAGTAA
AAGATGCTGAAGATCAGTTGGGTGCACGAGTGGGTTACATCGAACTGGATCTCAACAGCGGTAAGATCCT
TGAGAGTTTTCGCCCCGAAGAACGTTTTCCAATGATGAGCACTTTTAAAGTTCTGCTATGTGGCGCGGTA
TTATCCCGTATTGACGCCGGGCAAGAGCAACTCGGTCGCCGCATACACTATTCTCAGAATGACTTGGTTG
AGTACTCACCAGTCACAGAAAAGCATCTTACGGATGGCATGACAGTAAGAGAATTATGCAGTGCTGCCAT
AACCATGAGTGATAACACTGCGGCCAACTTACTTCTGACAACGATCGGAGGACCGAAGGAGCTAACCGCT
TTTTTGCACAACATGGGGGATCATGTAACTCGCCTTGATCGTTGGGAACCGGAGCTGAATGAAGCCATAC
CAAACGACGAGCGTGACACCACGATGCCTGTAGCAATGGCAACAACGTTGCGCAAACTATTAACTGGCGA
ACTACTTACTCTAGCTTCCCGGCAACAATTAATAGACTGGATGGAGGCGGATAAAGTTGCAGGACCACTT
CTGCGCTCGGCCCTTCCGGCTGGCTGGTTTATTGCTGATAAATCTGGAGCCGGTGAGCGTGGGTCTCGCG
GTATCATTGCAGCACTGGGGCCAGATGGTAAGCCCTCCCGTATCGTAGTTATCTACACGACGGGGAGTCA
GGCAACTATGGATGAACGAAATAGACAGATCGCTGAGATAGGTGCCTCACTGATTAAGCATTGGTAACTG
TCAGACCAAGTTTACTCATATATACTTTAGATTGATTTAAAACTTCATTTTTAATTTAAAAGGATCTAGG
TGAAGATCCTTTTTGATAATCTCATGACCAAAATCCCTTAACGTGAGTTTTCGTTCCACTGAGCGTCAGA
CCCCGTAGAAAAGATCAAAGGATCTTCTTGAGATCCTTTTTTTCTGCGCGTAATCTGCTGCTTGCAAACA
AAAAAACCACCGCTACCAGCGGTGGTTTGTTTGCCGGATCAAGAGCTACCAACTCTTTTTCCGAAGGTAA
CTGGCTTCAGCAGAGCGCAGATACCAAATACTGTTCTTCTAGTGTAGCCGTAGTTAGGCCACCACTTCAA
GAACTCTGTAGCACCGCCTACATACCTCGCTCTGCTAATCCTGTTACCAGTGGCTGCTGCCAGTGGCGAT
AAGTCGTGTCTTACCGGGTTGGACTCAAGACGATAGTTACCGGATAAGGCGCAGCGGTCGGGCTGAACGG
GGGGTTCGTGCACACAGCCCAGCTTGGAGCGAACGACCTACACCGAACTGAGATACCTACAGCGTGAGCT
ATGAGAAAGCGCCACGCTTCCCGAAGGGAGAAAGGCGGACAGGTATCCGGTAAGCGGCAGGGTCGGAACA
GGAGAGCGCACGAGGGAGCTTCCAGGGGGAAACGCCTGGTATCTTTATAGTCCTGTCGGGTTTCGCCACC
TCTGACTTGAGCGTCGATTTTTGTGATGCTCGTCAGGGGGGCGGAGCCTATGGAAAAACGCCAGCAACGC
GGCCTTTTTACGGTTCCTGGCCTTTTGCTGGCCTTTTGCTCACATGTTCTTTCCTGCGTTATCCCCTGAT
TCTGTGGATAACCGTATTACCGCCTTTGAGTGAGCTGATACCGCTCGCCGCAGCCGAACGACCGAGCGCA
GCGAGTCAGTGAGCGAGGAAGCGGAAGAGCGCCCAATACGCAAACCGCCTCTCCCCGCGCGTTGGCCGAT
TCATTAATGCAGCTGGCACGACAGGTTTCCCGACTGGAAAGCGGGCAGTGAGCGCAACGCAATTAATGTG
AGTTAGCTCACTCATTAGGCACCCCAGGCTTTACACTTTATGCTTCCGGCTCGTATGTTGTGTGGAATTG
TGAGCGGATAACAATTTCACACAGGAAACAGCTATGACCATGATTACGCCAAGCGCGCAATTAACCCTCA
CTAAAGGGAACAAAAGCTGGAGCTGCAAGC
Features (pLannotate 1.2.2; 35 found; start..end, strand, type, name):
      5..231     +  promoter       RSV promoter: Rous sarcoma virus enhancer/promoter
    232..412     +  LTR            5' LTR (truncated): truncated 5' long terminal repeat (LTR) from HIV-1
    459..584     +  misc_feature   HIV-1 Ψ: packaging signal of human immunodeficiency virus type 1
    568..931     +  CDS            HIV-1 gag (fragment): gag protein from human immunodeficiency virus 1; gag
   1077..1310    +  misc_feature   RRE: The Rev response element (RRE) of HIV-1 allows for Rev-dependent mRNA export from the nucleus to the cytoplasm.
   1687..1713    +  CDS            Rev (fragment): human immunodeficiency virus 1 (HIV-1) Rev protein; rev; enhances nuclear export of unspliced and incompletely spliced viral mRNAs
   1720..1743    +  promoter       SV40 promoter (fragment): SV40 early promoter
   1744..1815    +  promoter       SV40 promoter (fragment): SV40 enhancer and early promoter
   1839..1974    +  rep_origin     SV40 ori: SV40 origin of replication
   2020..2616    +  CDS            PuroR (fragment): puromycin N-acetyltransferase; pac from Streptomyces; confers resistance to puromycin
   2665..2782    +  misc_feature   cPPT/CTS: central polypurine tract and central termination sequence of HIV-1
   2847..2913    +  CDS            small t antigen (fragment): SV40 (simian virus 40) small t antigen
   2920..4098    +  promoter       EF-1α promoter: strong constitutive promoter for human elongation factor EF-1α
   4119..4136    +  protein_bind   attB1 (fragment): mutant version of attB; core recombination site for the Gateway® BP reaction BP Clonase™
   4145..4963    +  CDS            ZNF311 (fragment): ZN311_HUMAN - Also known as ZFP31. Experimental evidence at transcript level: Swiss-Prot protein existence level 2. May be involved in transcriptional regulation. From Homo sapiens (Human).
   6035..6142    +  CDS            ZNF311 (fragment): ZN311_HUMAN - Also known as ZFP31. Experimental evidence at transcript level: Swiss-Prot protein existence level 2. May be involved in transcriptional regulation. From Homo sapiens (Human).
   6150..6167    -  protein_bind   attB2 (fragment): mutant version of attB; core recombination site for the Gateway® BP reaction BP Clonase™
   6176..6217    +  CDS            V5 tag: epitope tag from simian virus 5
   6233..6286    +  promoter       U6 promoter (fragment): RNA polymerase III promoter for human U6 snRNA
   6328..6916    +  misc_feature   WPRE: woodchuck hepatitis virus posttranscriptional regulatory element
   6967..6986    +  misc_feature   cPPT/CTS (fragment): central polypurine tract and central termination sequence of HIV-1
   6988..7221    +  LTR            3' LTR (ΔU3): self-inactivating 3' long terminal repeat (LTR) from HIV-1
   7299..7420    +  polyA_signal   SV40 poly(A) signal: SV40 polyadenylation signal
   7460..7595    +  rep_origin     SV40 ori: SV40 origin of replication
   7616..7634    -  promoter       T7 promoter: promoter for bacteriophage T7 RNA polymerase
   7642..7797    +  CDS            lacZα (fragment): LacZα fragment of β-galactosidase; lacZ fragment
   7802..8230    +  rep_origin     f1 ori (sequence partly withheld): f1 bacteriophage origin of replication; arrow indicates direction of (+) strand synthesis
   8283..8387    +  promoter       AmpR promoter: bla
   8388..9248    +  CDS            AmpR: β-lactamase; bla; confers resistance to ampicillin, carbenicillin, and related antibiotics
   9419..10007   +  rep_origin     ori: high-copy-number ColE1/pMB1/pBR322/pUC origin of replication
  10190..10282   +  CDS            lacI (fragment): lac repressor; lacI; The lac repressor binds to the lac operator to inhibit transcription in E. coli. This inhibition can be relieved by adding lactose or isopropyl-β-D-thiogalactopyranoside (IPTG).
  10295..10316   +  protein_bind   CAP binding site: CAP binding activates transcription in the presence of cAMP. E. coli catabolite activator protein
  10331..10361   +  promoter       lac promoter: promoter for the E. coli lac operon
  10369..10385   +  protein_bind   lac operator: The lac repressor binds to the lac operator to inhibit transcription in E. coli. This inhibition can be relieved by adding lactose or isopropyl-β-D-thiogalactopyranoside (IPTG). lac repressor encoded by lacI
  10430..10448   +  promoter       T3 promoter: promoter for bacteriophage T3 RNA polymerase
