[The description below was written by a language model from this plasmid's Addgene catalogue record and pLannotate feature annotations shown in this document.]
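Description:
TFORF3248 is a third-generation-style, self-inactivating lentiviral expression plasmid built on the pLX_TRC317 backbone and carrying the human zinc-finger gene ZNF311 as one member of a barcoded transcription factor ORF collection. In bacteria it is maintained through a high-copy ColE1/pUC-type origin and selected with ampicillin via the β-lactamase gene. An f1 origin and remnants of a lac/lacZα cloning region are also annotated in the backbone. The depositor warns that the plasmid can recombine, which is a common issue with LTR-containing vectors.

The viral portion begins with an RSV promoter fused to a truncated HIV-1 5' LTR, followed by the Ψ packaging signal, a gag fragment, the RRE and a cPPT/CTS, and ends with a ΔU3 3' LTR and an SV40 polyadenylation signal. These elements allow Rev-dependent export and packaging of the genomic RNA when helper functions are supplied in trans, and they leave an integrated provirus with inactivated LTR promoter activity. Within the provirus, an SV40 early promoter drives a puromycin N-acetyltransferase gene for selecting transduced mammalian cells. Downstream, the EF-1α promoter drives the ZNF311 ORF, which was inserted by Gateway recombination and is flanked by attB1 and attB2 sites, with a C-terminal V5 epitope tag for detection. A WPRE follows to enhance transcript expression. The annotation tool matched only the two ends of ZNF311, but the intervening span is consistent with a continuous insert of the recorded size. The 24-bp barcode described in the record is not annotated in the feature table. The construct is intended for ZNF311 overexpression, alone or in pooled screens where the barcode identifies the transcription factor.
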