Addgene plasmid #144724: TFORF3248
Purpose: Lentiviral vector for overexpressing transcription factor ORFs with unique 24-bp barcodes. Barcodes facilitate identification of transcription factors in pooled screens.
Depositing lab: Feng Zhang. Depositing organization: Broad Institute. Publication: A transcription factor atlas of directed differentiation. Joung J, Ma S, Tay T, Geiger-Schuller KR, Kirchgatterer PC, Verdine VK, Guo B, Arias-Garcia MA, Allen WE, Singh A, Kuksenko O, Abudayyeh OO, Gootenberg JS, Fu Z, Macrae RK, Buenrostro JD, Regev A, Zhang F. Cell. 2023 Jan 5;186(1):209-229.e26. doi: 10.1016/j.cell.2022.11.026. PubMed 36608654.
Backbone
  Vector backbone: pLX_TRC317
  Backbone manufacturer: Broad Institute Genetic Perturbation Platform
  Backbone size w/o insert (bp): 8264
  Vector type: Mammalian Expression, Lentiviral
  Selectable markers: Puromycin
Growth in bacteria
  Bacterial resistance: Ampicillin, 100 μg/mL
  Growth temperature: 37°C
  Growth strain: NEB Stable
  Copy number: High Copy
Gene/Insert
  Gene/Insert name: ZNF311
  Species: H. sapiens (human)
  Insert size (bp): 2207
  Entrez Gene: ZNF311 (a.k.a. zf31)
  Promoter: EF1a
  Tag / fusion protein: V5 (C terminal on insert)
  Cloning method: Gateway Cloning
  Sequencing primers: 5′ GGGTGGAGACTGAAGTTAGGCCAG; 3′ CACATAGCGTAAAAGGAGCAACATAG
Resource information
  A portion of this plasmid was derived from a plasmid made by: Broad Institute Genetic Perturbation Platform
Terms and licenses: Academic/Nonprofit Terms; Industry Terms: Not Available to Industry
Depositor comments: NM_001010877.3 Please test multiple small colonies in case of plasmid recombination. To make this collection available in a timely manner, a portion of this collection was not fully sequenced by Addgene. If an Addgene verified full plasmid sequence is not available, please contact us prior to placing an order to request the full sequence.
How to cite: TFORF3248 was a gift from Feng Zhang (Addgene plasmid # 144724 ; http://n2t.net/addgene:144724 ; RRID:Addgene_144724)
