>Addgene plasmid #144724 | TFORF3248 | depositor partial sequence | sequence record 286287 | Insert
ATCGATTGATCAACAAGTTTGTACAAAAAAGTTGGCACCATGCAGGAGGTTGTGCTGTTGGATGAGAGTT
CAGGACCACCAAGCCAGCTGCTTTGGACCCGCCAGGATACCCAGCTCCCTCAGGAAAGCGCTCTATTACC
TGCTCCATATCCTGCCTTCACTAAAGATGGAAGCCAAGGAAACCTGCCGCAAGCAGATATCACACTAATG
AGCCAGGCCCAAGAGTCAGTGACATTTGAGGATGTAGCTGTGAACTTCACTAACAGGGAGTGGCAGTGTC
TGACCTACGCTCAAAGGCATCTCTATAAGGATGTGATGTTGGAAAATTATGGGAACATGGTATCACTTGG
ATTTCCATTTCCTAAACCTCCTTTAATCTCTCATCTGGAGCGAGAAGTAGACCCCTGTGTGCAGGATCCA
CAGGACAGGGAGTCCCTAAGCTGCTCCTACCCAGTGTCAGCTGACAAGATGTGGCCTGAGAATGAAAAGG
CAAGTTCACAACAAGAGATTTTTGAAAATGGAGAAGCCTACTGGATGAAATTTAACAGTCTCCTAAAAGT
TGATTCCCGGGATCCTAAGGTTAGAGAAGTTTGTGTTCAGGATGTCAAATTAGAGAATCAATGGGAAACA
TCTATAAGGGAGAAACTGAGAGAAGAGAAAGAAGGCTCTGAGGAAGTGACCTGCAAAAAAGGAAAGAACC
AGAAAGTGCTTAGTAAAAACTTGAATCCAAACTCAAAACATAGTCAATGTAATAAAGTTCTTATAGCACA
GAAACTCCATGAATGTGCCAGGTGTGGCAAAAACTTCAGTTGGCACTCAGATCTAATTCTCCATGAGCAA
ATTCATTCTGGTGAGAAACCCCATGTGTGTAATGAGTGTGGGAAAGCATTCAAGACCAGAAATCAGCTTT
CTATGCACCGGATAATCCACACAGGGGAGAAACCTTTTAATTGCACCCAGTGTGGGAAGGCTTTCAACAG
TAGATCAGCTCTTTGCCGACATAAAAAAACCCACAGTGGGGAGAAGCCTCACGAGTGCAGGGACTGTGGG
AAGGCCTTCAAGACCAGGAACCGTCTCTGTATGCATCAGCTTATCCACACCGGGGAGAAGCCTTACAAAT
GTAACTGCTGTGGGAAGGCCTTCCAGTTTAAGCATTCCCTTACCATCCATGGCAGAATCCACACTGGGGA
GAAGCCATATGAATGTGAGGAGTGCGGGAAGGCCTTCAGTGGGAGTTCAGACCTCACCAAACACATAAGA
ATCCACACTGGGGAACGACCTTATGAGTGCAGCAAGTGTGGAAGGGCCTTCAGTCGGAGCTCAGACCTAA
GCAAACACAAACGAATCCATACTCGGGAGAAACACTATGGGTGTCCCCAGTGTGGAAAAGACTTCAGCAT
CAAGGCAGAACTCACCAAACACAGAAGGATCCACACTGAAGAGAAACGTTACAGGTGTGAGGAGTGTGGG
AAAGCCTTTCGTCATAACTGTAAGCGCAGGGCTCATGAACGAGAGCATACAGGGGAGAAGCCCTATCAAT
GCAGGGATTGTGGGAAAACCTTCCAAGATAAGCACTGCCTTACCATCCATCAGAGAATCCACACTGGAGA
GAAACCTTACAAATGTTTAGAGTGTGGGAAAGCTTTCAGTGGGAAGTCAAACTTGACCAATCATCGAAGA
ATTCACACTGGAGAGAAGCCTCACAAATGTGAGGTATGTGGAATGGCCTTCCATCATAGTTCAGTCCTGA
GGCAGCACAAAAGAATCCACACTGGTGAGAAGCCATACACCTGCAGTGAGTGTGGCACGTCCTTCCGTCA
GGGCTCAGCTCTGATTGGACATAAGCGAGTTCATACTGGGGAGAAACCTTATGAATGTGAGGAATGTGGA
AAAGCTTTTAGAGTGAGCTCAAATCTTACTGGACATAAGAAAAGAAAACATCAAGTATGGAGTACCCATG
AACTTGATGGGAGTAGGAAATCCCTCTCTCCAGTGACTGTTTCTCAGACCTCAGTAGTCAGTATTTTGAC
CAGTGCCTTGCCAACTTTCTTGTACAAAGTGGTTGATATCGGTAAGCCTATCCCTAACCCTCTCCTCGGT
CTCGATTCTACGTAGTAATGAACTAGTCCGTAACTTGAAAGTATTTCGATTTCTTGGCTTTATATATCTT
GTGGAAAGGACGAGTATACAAACACCTTCACCACGGA
