>Addgene plasmid #144724 | TFORF3248 | depositor partial sequence | sequence record 286288 | Barcode
GTATACAAACACCTTCACCACGGA
